Addgene plasmid #155174: pDUAL_2_tacI
Purpose: see pDUAL_tacI: exchanged origin of replication (pBR322) and introduced bom site
Depositing lab: Bernd Nidetzky. Depositing organization: Austrian Centre of Industrial Biotechnology. Publication: Plasmid Design for Tunable Two-Enzyme Co-Expression Promotes Whole-Cell Production of Cellobiose. Schwaiger KN, Voit A, Dobiasova H, Luley C, Wiltschi B, Nidetzky B. Biotechnol J. 2020 Jul 15:e2000063. doi: 10.1002/biot.202000063. PubMed 32668097.
Backbone
  Vector backbone: self assembled
  Backbone size w/o insert (bp): 3409
  Total vector size (bp): 7454
  Vector type: Bacterial Expression, Synthetic Biology
Growth in bacteria
  Bacterial resistance: Ampicillin, 100 μg/mL
  Growth temperature: 37°C
  Growth strain: DH5alpha
  Growth instructions: Use E. coli BL21(DE3) for expression and grow at room temperature.
  Copy number: Low Copy
Gene/Insert 1
  Gene/Insert name: Sucrose Phosphorylase from Bifidobacterium adolescentis (alt name: BaSP)
  Species: Bifidobacterium adolescentis
  Insert size (bp): 1515
  GenBank ID: AF543301.1
  Entrez Gene: BAD_RS00415 (a.k.a. BAD_RS00415, BAD_0078)
  Tag / fusion protein: Strep - Tag II (N terminal on backbone)
Gene/Insert 2
  Gene/Insert name: Cellobiose phosphorylase from Cellulomonas uda (alt name: CuCBP)
  Species: Cellulomonas uda
  Insert size (bp): 2466
  GenBank ID: AAQ20920.1
  Tag / fusion protein: His Tag (N terminal on backbone)
Terms and licenses: Academic/Nonprofit Terms; Industry Terms: Not Available to Industry
How to cite: pDUAL_2_tacI was a gift from Bernd Nidetzky (Addgene plasmid # 155174 ; http://n2t.net/addgene:155174 ; RRID:Addgene_155174)
