[The description below was written by a language model from this plasmid's Addgene catalogue record and pLannotate feature annotations shown in this document.]
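Description:
pDUAL_2_tacI is a self-assembled bacterial expression plasmid of 7,454 bp, built for tunable co-expression of two enzymes in E. coli. It is a variant of pDUAL_tacI in which the origin of replication was exchanged for the pBR322 origin and a bom (basis of mobility) site was introduced. The feature table shows a ColE1/pBR322-type ori followed by the bom region, and the catalogue lists the plasmid as low copy. Selection is by ampicillin through the AmpR β-lactamase gene. The plasmid also carries its own lacI repressor gene driven by the lacIq promoter, which raises repressor levels.

The payload consists of two independent, oppositely oriented expression cassettes. In the first, a tac promoter with a lac operator drives sucrose phosphorylase from Bifidobacterium adolescentis (BaSP) with an N-terminal Strep-Tag II, ending at a lambda t0 terminator. In the second, on the opposite strand, a T7 promoter with a lac operator and the phage T7 gene 10 ribosome binding site drive cellobiose phosphorylase from Cellulomonas uda (CuCBP) with an N-terminal His tag, ending at a T7 terminator. The automated annotation labels this second reading frame by similarity to a Thermotoga neapolitana cellobiose phosphorylase, but the catalogue assigns it to C. uda.

Both promoters are held off by the lac repressor and are induced with IPTG. The T7 cassette also needs a host that supplies T7 RNA polymerase, consistent with the recommended BL21(DE3) expression strain. According to the associated publication, plasmids of this series are used to balance the expression of the two enzymes for whole-cell production of cellobiose.
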