Features (pLannotate 1.2.2; 17 found; start..end, strand, type, name):
     12..40      +  promoter       tac promoter: strong E. coli promoter; hybrid between the trp and lac UV5 promoters
     48..64      +  protein_bind   lac operator: The lac repressor binds to the lac operator to inhibit transcription in E. coli. This inhibition can be relieved by adding lactose or isopropyl-β-D-thiogalactopyranoside (IPTG). lac repressor encoded by lacI
     97..120     +  CDS            Strep-Tag II: peptide that binds Strep-Tactin®, an engineered form of streptavidin
    127..1638    +  CDS            sucP (sequence withheld): SUCP_BIFAA - Also known as spl From Bifidobacterium adolescentis (strain ATCC 15703 / DSM 20083 / NCTC 11814 / E194a).
   1648..1742    +  terminator     lambda t0 terminator: transcription terminator from phage lambda
   1749..1826    +  promoter       lacIq promoter: lacI (mutant); In the lacIq allele, a single base change in the promoter boosts expression of the lacI gene about 10-fold.
   1827..2909    +  CDS            lacI: lac repressor; lacI; The lac repressor binds to the lac operator to inhibit transcription in E. coli. This inhibition can be relieved by adding lactose or isopropyl-β-D-thiogalactopyranoside (IPTG).
   2937..3797    +  CDS            AmpR: β-lactamase; bla; confers resistance to ampicillin, carbenicillin, and related antibiotics
   3804..3833    +  terminator     bacterial terminator (fragment): putative bacterial transcription terminator
   3840..3887    -  terminator     T7 terminator: transcription terminator for bacteriophage T7 RNA polymerase
   3903..6359    -  CDS            cbpA: CBPA_THENN - Experimental evidence at protein level: Swiss-Prot protein existence level 1. Catalyzes the phosphorolysis of cellobiose, yielding glucose 1-phosphate and glucose. Is inactive against cellotriose and the disaccharides lactose, chitobiose and xylobiose. May be the primary enzyme for processing cellobiose in T.neapolitana. From Thermotoga neapolitana (strain ATCC 49049 / DSM 4359 / NBRC 107923 / NS-E).
   6369..6386    -  CDS            7xHis (fragment): 6xHis affinity tag
   6405..6427    -  RBS            RBS: efficient ribosome binding site from bacteriophage T7 gene 10 (Olins and Rangwala, 1989)
   6442..6466    -  protein_bind   lac operator: The lac repressor binds to the lac operator to inhibit transcription in E. coli. This inhibition can be relieved by adding lactose or isopropyl-β-D-thiogalactopyranoside (IPTG). lac repressor encoded by lacI
   6467..6485    -  promoter       T7 promoter: promoter for bacteriophage T7 RNA polymerase
   6522..7110    +  rep_origin     ori: high-copy-number ColE1/pMB1/pBR322/pUC origin of replication
   7296..7436    -  misc_feature   bom: basis of mobility region from pBR322
>Addgene plasmid #155174 | pDUAL_2_tacI | addgene full sequence | sequence record 310560 | Addgene NGS Result
GATCCGAGCTGTTGACAATTAATCATCGGCTCGTATAATGTGTGGAATTGTGAGCGGATAACAATTTCAC
ACAGGAAACAGAATACCATGGCAAGCTGGAGCCACCCGCAGTTCGAAAAGGGTACC
[1512 nt withheld, positions 127-1638]
TAAAAGCTTGACTCCTGTTGATAGATCCAGTAATGACCTCAGAACTCCATCTGGATTTGTTCAGAACGCT
CGGTTGCCGCCGGGCGTTTTTTATTGGTGAGAATGAATTCGACACCATCGAATGGTGCAAAACCTTTCGC
GGTATGGCATGATAGCGCCCGGAAGAGAGTCAATTCAGGGTGGTGAATGTGAAACCAGTAACGTTATACG
ATGTCGCAGAGTATGCCGGTGTCTCTTATCAGACCGTTTCCCGCGTGGTGAACCAGGCCAGCCACGTTTC
TGCGAAAACGCGGGAAAAAGTGGAAGCGGCGATGGCGGAGCTGAATTACATTCCCAACCGCGTGGCACAA
CAACTGGCGGGCAAACAGTCGTTGCTGATTGGCGTTGCCACCTCCAGTCTGGCCCTGCACGCGCCGTCGC
AAATTGTCGCGGCGATTAAATCTCGCGCCGATCAACTGGGTGCCAGCGTGGTGGTGTCGATGGTAGAACG
AAGCGGCGTCGAAGCCTGTAAAGCGGCGGTGCACAATCTTCTCGCGCAACGCGTCAGTGGGCTGATCATT
AACTATCCGCTGGATGACCAGGATGCCATTGCTGTGGAAGCTGCCTGCACTAATGTTCCGGCGTTATTTC
TTGATGTCTCTGACCAGACACCCATCAACAGTATTATTTTCTCCCATGAGGACGGTACGCGACTGGGCGT
GGAGCATCTGGTCGCATTGGGTCACCAGCAAATCGCGCTGTTAGCGGGCCCATTAAGTTCTGTCTCGGCG
CGTCTGCGTCTGGCTGGCTGGCATAAATATCTCACTCGCAATCAAATTCAGCCGATAGCGGAACGGGAAG
GCGACTGGAGTGCCATGTCCGGTTTTCAACAAACCATGCAAATGCTGAATGAGGGCATCGTTCCCACTGC
GATGCTGGTTGCCAACGATCAGATGGCGCTGGGCGCAATGCGCGCCATTACCGAGTCCGGGCTGCGCGTT
GGTGCGGATATCTCGGTAGTGGGATACGACGATACCGAGGACAGCTCATGTTATATCCCGCCGTTAACCA
CCATCAAACAGGATTTTCGCCTGCTGGGGCAAACCAGCGTGGACCGCTTGCTGCAACTCTCTCAGGGCCA
GGCGGTGAAGGGCAATCAGCTGTTGCCCGTCTCACTGGTGAAAAGAAAAACCACCCTGGCGCCCAATACG
CAAACCGCCTCTCCCCGCGCGTTGGCCGATTCATTAATGCAGCTGGCACGACAGGTTTCCCGACTGGAAA
GCGGGCAGTGAAGATCTATTAAAGAGGAGAAATTAAGCATGAGTATTCAACATTTCCGTGTCGCCCTTAT
TCCCTTTTTTGCGGCATTTTGCCTTCCTGTTTTTGCTCACCCAGAAACGCTGGTGAAAGTAAAAGATGCT
GAAGATCAGTTGGGTGCACGAGTGGGTTACATCGAACTGGATCTCAACAGCGGTAAGATCCTTGAGAGTT
TTCGCCCCGAAGAACGTTTTCCAATGATGAGCACTTTTAAAGTTCTGCTATGTGGCGCGGTATTATCCCG
TATTGACGCCGGGCAAGAGCAACTCGGTCGCCGCATACACTATTCTCAGAATGACTTGGTTGAGTACTCA
CCAGTCACAGAAAAGCATCTTACGGATGGCATGACAGTAAGAGAATTATGCAGTGCTGCCATAACCATGA
GTGATAACACTGCGGCCAACTTACTTCTGACAACGATCGGAGGACCGAAGGAGCTAACCGCTTTTTTGCA
CAACATGGGGGATCATGTAACTCGCCTTGATCGTTGGGAACCGGAGCTGAATGAAGCCATACCAAACGAC
GAGCGTGACACCACGATGCCTGTAGCAATGGCAACAACGTTGCGCAAACTATTAACTGGCGAACTACTTA
CTCTAGCTTCCCGGCAACAATTAATAGACTGGATGGAGGCGGATAAAGTTGCAGGACCACTTCTGCGCTC
GGCCCTTCCGGCTGGCTGGTTTATTGCTGATAAATCTGGAGCCGGTGAGCGTGGGTCTCGCGGTATCATT
GCAGCACTGGGGCCAGATGGTAAGCCCTCCCGTATCGTAGTTATCTACACGACGGGGAGTCAGGCAACTA
TGGATGAACGAAATAGACAGATCGCTGAGATAGGTGCCTCACTGATTAAGCATTGGTAACTGCAGATCCT
TAGCGAAAGCTAAGGATTTTTTTTACTCGAGCAAAAAACCCCTCAAGACCCGTTTAGAGGCCCCAAGGGG
TTATGCTAGTGTACACTACAATGTCACATCGACACGAACTGTTGACCCTGCGGGGGCATAAGGAACCAAG
TTGCCTTCTACAGGTGTTCCATCAACGACAAGGCGACCGCGTGATCCGTCGGTCCCACTGTTAGTGACTG
TTATCTCGTAAGTGGCTCCACGGGCGACACGCGTAACCGTAAAGCTAGGTACGTCAGGTCCGATCTGCGG
GTCTACCACCAAGCCGTCGTACTCTGGGCGAACCCCAAGAAGGTACTGTGACACGGTCACAAAGTTCCAA
GCCGCAGTCCCGGTAAGCCAGCTGTTCTTTGCTTCACCGTGACGGACCGCCTCCTTCCCTGCTATCATTT
GTGCATAGACATAGGGTTCAAGACGGTGAACGTCGCTTATGTCCTCGCGATACGCGGGAGTAATTCTCTT
GTAGTAATCAAATGCCCGTCCGCCTCTTCCGACGACAGTTTCCGCTATGATAACCCAAGGATTATTGTGG
CAAAATATACCTCCATTCTCTTTATACCCGGGTGGATAAGTGGATACTTCACCCATGTGTACTTGGTATG
TAGTGTATGCTGGGTATTGAAGGACCATACCGTGATCGGTTGCCAACATTTCGTTCACAGAATCAAGCGC
CTTAATAGCGGGAGCGTCCGTATCTTGAGGCCCTTCGCCTACACCGACTCCAGCCATCACCGCGAACCCT
TGCGGTTCGATCCAAATCTTCCCTTCGTCATGTGCGTCGGTGCCGATAGGGTTTCCATAATAGTCATAAG
CTCTCAAGAACCAGCTGCCGTCCCACCCGTCGGTCAGAAGTGCGTCTCTCATTTCAGCCACATGCCCTCT
TGCTCTATCGGCTACGTCGGCCAACCCGCGCCGCGCTGCCAACTCGGCATACTGCTCCCCATATAAAACG
AATTGCGCGGCTATGAACGTTGACTCCGCTACGCCACCGGCTTGGTTCTCCGTTGTCTGAAATGACTCGC
CCGGGGTTGTACTGAAGCAATTAAGATTCAAACAATCGTTCCAATCTGCGCGGCCAATAAGAGGCAAACC
GTGGGGACCCCGATGGGTTACGGTAAACTCAAAACTACGGGTCAGGTGCTCAAATAACGGAACTTCTGAC
CCCGGTTCGTTATCAAAAGGTACGGGCTCATCTAATATGGAGAAGTCACCAGTTTCTTTGATGTAGGCGG
CAGTTCCCGCGATTAACCAAAGAGGATCGTCGTTAAACCCAGAGCCAATGTCGTTGTTACCGCGCTTCGT
TAAAGGTTGGTATTGGTGATAAGCGGAACCGTCCGCGAACTGGGTTGACGCTATGTCAATGATGCGCTCA
CGCGCCCGCTCTGGGATTAAGTGAACAAAGCCCAGAAGGTCTTGGTTGCTATCACGAAACCCCATCCCTC
TCCCAATACCGGTCTCGAAAAAGCTCGCCGAGCGACTCATGTTAAAGGTTACCATGCATTGGTACTGATT
CCATATATTAACCATCCGGTCCAATTTTTCGTCATTGGAACTAACGGAATACGTCGATAACAAATCCGTC
CAATAATCCTTCAAAGCGGCGAAAGCTGCGTCAGTCTGTTCGGACGTAGCAAATCTTGATAATAAAGCGT
GAGCTCTTTCTTTATTCACGACCTGTTTTGCGTCGTCTGCCCACTTCTCCTCATCAGGATTTTCCACGTA
CCCAAGCACATAAACCAATTCTCTGGATTCTCCAGGCGCTAAAGACACTGCCACGCTATGAGAGCCAATA
GGATACCATCCACTTGCAACGCTATTTGCACTTTCTCCCTTAAGGGGAACTGCGGCTTCACCAAGCGAGT
TATAGGCTCCCACAAATGTGTCGCGATCTGTATCGAAACCCTCGGCCTGCGTATTAACGGCGAATACCGC
GTAGTGATCGCGTCTCTCCCGGTACTCTGTACGGTGATAAATTGCACTGCCATGCGGAGATTCTTGTTCC
ACTTCAACCTCTCCTATGCTCAGATTACGCTGGTAGTTAGTTTGATCGTCTTGCGCGTTCCAAAGACAAA
ATTCGACAAAAGAAAACAACGTCAGGGATTTATACGAGTCAGAGGTATTAGTGACCGTAACTTTCTGGAC
CTCCGCGTTCTCACCGACTGGGACGAAAAACAAGGTCTCAACCCGTACCCCATTTCTTTCACCTGTAATG
GTACTGTAGCCAAGACCATGTCTGGCTTCAAAATGATCTAAGTCTGCTTTAACAGGAAGCCACGATGGCG
TCCAAACGTCCCCACCGTCGTTTACATAAAGATACCGGCCTCCCGCGTCTGCTGGTATGTTGTTGTATCT
GTATCTTGTCAATCTACGCATCTTGGCATCGCGATAAAACGAATAGCCGCCAGCCTGGTGCGACAAAAGA
CTGAAGAACTGTTCCGAACCCAGATAGTTGATCCAAGGGTACGGAGTATGCGGTGTGGTGATAACGTACT
CGCGTGCTTCATCGTCAAAATGACCATAGCGGGTCGACCCGTGATGGTGATGGTGATGGCTGCTGCCCAT
ATGATATCTCCTTCTTAAAGTTAAACAAAATTATTTCTAGAGGGGAATTGTTATCCGCTCACAATTCCCC
TATAGTGAGTCGTATTAATTTCGCGGGATCGACTAGTAGATCAAAGGATCTTCTTGAGATCCTTTTTTTC
TGCGCGTAATCTGCTGCTTGCAAACAAAAAAACCACCGCTACCAGCGGTGGTTTGTTTGCCGGATCAAGA
GCTACCAACTCTTTTTCCGAAGGTAACTGGCTTCAGCAGAGCGCAGATACCAAATACTGTCCTTCTAGTG
TAGCCGTAGTTAGGCCACCACTTCAAGAACTCTGTAGCACCGCCTACATACCTCGCTCTGCTAATCCTGT
TACCAGTGGCTGCTGCCAGTGGCGATAAGTCGTGTCTTACCGGGTTGGACTCAAGACGATAGTTACCGGA
TAAGGCGCAGCGGTCGGGCTGAACGGGGGGTTCGTGCACACAGCCCAGCTTGGAGCGAACGACCTACACC
GAACTGAGATACCTACAGCGTGAGCTATGAGAAAGCGCCACGCTTCCCGAAGGGAGAAAGGCGGACAGGT
ATCCGGTAAGCGGCAGGGTCGGAACAGGAGAGCGCACGAGGGAGCTTCCAGGGGGAAACGCCTGGTATCT
TTATAGTCCTGTCGGGTTTCGCCACCTCTGACTTGAGCGTCGATTTTTGTGATGCTCGTCAGGGGGGCGG
AGCCTATGGAAAAACGCCAGCAACGCGGCCTTTTTACGGTTCCTGGCCTTTTGCTGGCCTTTTGCTCACA
TGTTCTTTCCTGCGTTATCCCCTGATTCTGTGGATAACCGTATTACCGCCTTTGAGTGAGCTGATACCGC
TCGCCGCAGCCGAACGACCGAGCGCAGCGAGTCAGTGAGCGAGGAAGCGGAAGAGCGCCTGATGCGGTAT
TTTCTCCTTACGCATCTGTGCGGTATTTCACACCGCATATGGTGCACTCTCAGTACAATCTGCTCTGATG
CCGCATAGTTAAGCCAGTATACACTCCGCTATCGCTACGTGACTGGGTCATGGCTGCGCCCCGACACCCG
CCAACG
